Addgene plasmid #141780: TFORF0989
Purpose: Lentiviral vector for overexpressing transcription factor ORFs with unique 24-bp barcodes. Barcodes facilitate identification of transcription factors in pooled screens.
Depositing lab: Feng Zhang. Depositing organization: Broad Institute. Publication: A transcription factor atlas of directed differentiation. Joung J, Ma S, Tay T, Geiger-Schuller KR, Kirchgatterer PC, Verdine VK, Guo B, Arias-Garcia MA, Allen WE, Singh A, Kuksenko O, Abudayyeh OO, Gootenberg JS, Fu Z, Macrae RK, Buenrostro JD, Regev A, Zhang F. Cell. 2023 Jan 5;186(1):209-229.e26. doi: 10.1016/j.cell.2022.11.026. PubMed 36608654.
Backbone
  Vector backbone: pLX_TRC317
  Backbone manufacturer: Broad Institute Genetic Perturbation Platform
  Backbone size w/o insert (bp): 8264
  Vector type: Mammalian Expression, Lentiviral
  Selectable markers: Puromycin
Growth in bacteria
  Bacterial resistance: Ampicillin, 100 μg/mL
  Growth temperature: 37°C
  Growth strain: NEB Stable
  Copy number: High Copy
Gene/Insert
  Gene/Insert name: KLF9
  Species: H. sapiens (human)
  Insert size (bp): 836
  Entrez Gene: KLF9 (a.k.a. BTEB, BTEB1)
  Promoter: EF1a
  Cloning method: Unknown
  Sequencing primers: 5′ GGGTGGAGACTGAAGTTAGGCCAG; 3′ CACATAGCGTAAAAGGAGCAACATAG
Terms and licenses: Academic/Nonprofit Terms; Industry Terms: Not Available to Industry
Depositor comments: NM_001206,ENST00000377126 . The transcription factor ORF portion of this plasmid was synthesized by Genewiz. Please test multiple small colonies in case of plasmid recombination. To make this collection available in a timely manner, a portion of this collection was not fully sequenced by Addgene. If an Addgene verified full plasmid sequence is not available, please contact us prior to placing an order to request the full sequence.
How to cite: TFORF0989 was a gift from Feng Zhang (Addgene plasmid # 141780 ; http://n2t.net/addgene:141780 ; RRID:Addgene_141780)
