[The description below was written by a language model from this plasmid's Addgene catalogue record and pLannotate feature annotations shown in this document.]
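Description:
TFORF0989 is a lentiviral mammalian expression plasmid built on the pLX_TRC317 backbone and carrying the human transcription factor KLF9 (also known as BTEB or BTEB1) as a synthesized open reading frame. It belongs to a barcoded transcription factor ORF collection in which each clone carries a unique 24-bp barcode, so that the factor delivered to a cell can be identified in pooled overexpression screens. The barcode is not separately annotated in the feature table. In bacteria the plasmid is maintained through a high-copy ColE1/pUC-type origin and an ampicillin resistance gene. An f1 origin and remnants of the lac region (lac promoter and operator, lacZα fragment, T3 and T7 promoters) are also present from the parental cloning vector. The depositor notes that the plasmid can recombine during propagation.

The viral portion has a third-generation, self-inactivating layout. An RSV promoter drives a truncated HIV-1 5' LTR, followed by the Ψ packaging signal with a partial gag sequence, the Rev response element for Rev-dependent nuclear export of the genomic RNA, a cPPT/CTS element, and a ΔU3 3' LTR that silences LTR-driven transcription after integration. Between the LTRs sit two expression units. An SV40 early promoter drives puromycin N-acetyltransferase for selection of transduced cells, and the strong constitutive EF-1α promoter drives the KLF9 coding sequence. A WPRE downstream of the ORF enhances transcript stability and expression. A short U6 promoter fragment is annotated between the ORF and the WPRE, but the record does not explain its function. An SV40 polyadenylation signal lies beyond the 3' LTR. The construct is intended for packaging into lentivirus to overexpress KLF9 stably, for example in directed differentiation screens.
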