Features (pLannotate 1.2.2; 31 found; start..end, strand, type, name):
      5..231     +  promoter       RSV promoter: Rous sarcoma virus enhancer/promoter
    232..412     +  LTR            5' LTR (truncated): truncated 5' long terminal repeat (LTR) from HIV-1
    459..584     +  misc_feature   HIV-1 Ψ: packaging signal of human immunodeficiency virus type 1
    568..931     +  CDS            HIV-1 gag (fragment): gag protein from human immunodeficiency virus 1; gag
   1077..1310    +  misc_feature   RRE: The Rev response element (RRE) of HIV-1 allows for Rev-dependent mRNA export from the nucleus to the cytoplasm.
   1687..1713    +  CDS            Rev (fragment): human immunodeficiency virus 1 (HIV-1) Rev protein; rev; enhances nuclear export of unspliced and incompletely spliced viral mRNAs
   1720..1743    +  promoter       SV40 promoter (fragment): SV40 early promoter
   1744..1815    +  promoter       SV40 promoter (fragment): SV40 enhancer and early promoter
   1839..1974    +  rep_origin     SV40 ori: SV40 origin of replication
   2020..2616    +  CDS            PuroR (fragment): puromycin N-acetyltransferase; pac from Streptomyces; confers resistance to puromycin
   2665..2782    +  misc_feature   cPPT/CTS: central polypurine tract and central termination sequence of HIV-1
   2847..2913    +  CDS            small t antigen (fragment): SV40 (simian virus 40) small t antigen
   2920..4098    +  promoter       EF-1α promoter: strong constitutive promoter for human elongation factor EF-1α
   4115..4846    +  CDS            KLF9: KLF9_HUMAN - Also known as BTEB, BTEB1. Experimental evidence at protein level: Swiss-Prot protein existence level 1. Transcription factor that binds to GC box promoter elements. Selectively activates mRNA synthesis from genes containing tandem repeats of GC boxes but represses genes with a single GC box. Acts as an epidermal circadian transcription factor regulating keratinocyte proliferation (PubMed:22711835). From Homo sapiens (Human).
   4862..4915    +  promoter       U6 promoter (fragment): RNA polymerase III promoter for human U6 snRNA
   4957..5545    +  misc_feature   WPRE: woodchuck hepatitis virus posttranscriptional regulatory element
   5596..5615    +  misc_feature   cPPT/CTS (fragment): central polypurine tract and central termination sequence of HIV-1
   5617..5850    +  LTR            3' LTR (ΔU3): self-inactivating 3' long terminal repeat (LTR) from HIV-1
   5928..6049    +  polyA_signal   SV40 poly(A) signal: SV40 polyadenylation signal
   6089..6224    +  rep_origin     SV40 ori: SV40 origin of replication
   6245..6263    -  promoter       T7 promoter: promoter for bacteriophage T7 RNA polymerase
   6271..6426    +  CDS            lacZα (fragment): LacZα fragment of β-galactosidase; lacZ fragment
   6431..6859    +  rep_origin     f1 ori (sequence partly withheld): f1 bacteriophage origin of replication; arrow indicates direction of (+) strand synthesis
   6912..7016    +  promoter       AmpR promoter: bla
   7017..7877    +  CDS            AmpR: β-lactamase; bla; confers resistance to ampicillin, carbenicillin, and related antibiotics
   8048..8636    +  rep_origin     ori: high-copy-number ColE1/pMB1/pBR322/pUC origin of replication
   8819..8911    +  CDS            lacI (fragment): lac repressor; lacI; The lac repressor binds to the lac operator to inhibit transcription in E. coli. This inhibition can be relieved by adding lactose or isopropyl-β-D-thiogalactopyranoside (IPTG).
   8924..8945    +  protein_bind   CAP binding site: CAP binding activates transcription in the presence of cAMP. E. coli catabolite activator protein
   8960..8990    +  promoter       lac promoter: promoter for the E. coli lac operon
   8998..9014    +  protein_bind   lac operator: The lac repressor binds to the lac operator to inhibit transcription in E. coli. This inhibition can be relieved by adding lactose or isopropyl-β-D-thiogalactopyranoside (IPTG). lac repressor encoded by lacI
   9059..9077    +  promoter       T3 promoter: promoter for bacteriophage T3 RNA polymerase
>Addgene plasmid #141780 | TFORF0989 | addgene full sequence | sequence record 415104 | Addgene NGS Result
TTAATGTAGTCTTATGCAATACTCTTGTAGTCTTGCAACATGGTAACGATGAGTTAGCAACATGCCTTAC
AAGGAGAGAAAAAGCACCGTGCATGCCGATTGGTGGAAGTAAGGTGGTACGATCGTGCCTTATTAGGAAG
GCAACAGACGGGTCTGACATGGATTGGACGAACCACTGAATTGCCGCATTGCAGAGATATTGTATTTAAG
TGCCTAGCTCGATACATAAACGGGTCTCTCTGGTTAGACCAGATCTGAGCCTGGGAGCTCTCTGGCTAAC
TAGGGAACCCACTGCTTAAGCCTCAATAAAGCTTGCCTTGAGTGCTTCAAGTAGTGTGTGCCCGTCTGTT
GTGTGACTCTGGTAACTAGAGATCCCTCAGACCCTTTTAGTCAGTGTGGAAAATCTCTAGCAGTGGCGCC
CGAACAGGGACTTGAAAGCGAAAGGGAAACCAGAGGAGCTCTCTCGACGCAGGACTCGGCTTGCTGAAGC
GCGCACGGCAAGAGGCGAGGGGCGGCGACTGGTGAGTACGCCAAAAATTTTGACTAGCGGAGGCTAGAAG
GAGAGAGATGGGTGCGAGAGCGTCAGTATTAAGCGGGGGAGAATTAGATCGCGATGGGAAAAAATTCGGT
TAAGGCCAGGGGGAAAGAAAAAATATAAATTAAAACATATAGTATGGGCAAGCAGGGAGCTAGAACGATT
CGCAGTTAATCCTGGCCTGTTAGAAACATCAGAAGGCTGTAGACAAATACTGGGACAGCTACAACCATCC
CTTCAGACAGGATCAGAAGAACTTAGATCATTATATAATACAGTAGCAACCCTCTATTGTGTGCATCAAA
GGATAGAGATAAAAGACACCAAGGAAGCTTTAGACAAGATAGAGGAAGAGCAAAACAAAAGTAAGACCAC
CGCACAGCAAGCGGCCGCTGATCTTCAGACCTGGAGGAGGAGATATGAGGGACAATTGGAGAAGTGAATT
ATATAAATATAAAGTAGTAAAAATTGAACCATTAGGAGTAGCACCCACCAAGGCAAAGAGAAGAGTGGTG
CAGAGAGAAAAAAGAGCAGTGGGAATAGGAGCTTTGTTCCTTGGGTTCTTGGGAGCAGCAGGAAGCACTA
TGGGCGCAGCGTCAATGACGCTGACGGTACAGGCCAGACAATTATTGTCTGGTATAGTGCAGCAGCAGAA
CAATTTGCTGAGGGCTATTGAGGCGCAACAGCATCTGTTGCAACTCACAGTCTGGGGCATCAAGCAGCTC
CAGGCAAGAATCCTGGCTGTGGAAAGATACCTAAAGGATCAACAGCTCCTGGGGATTTGGGGTTGCTCTG
GAAAACTCATTTGCACCACTGCTGTGCCTTGGAATGCTAGTTGGAGTAATAAATCTCTGGAACAGATTTG
GAATCACACGACCTGGATGGAGTGGGACAGAGAAATTAACAATTACACAAGCTTAATACACTCCTTAATT
GAAGAATCGCAAAACCAGCAAGAAAAGAATGAACAAGAATTATTGGAATTAGATAAATGGGCAAGTTTGT
GGAATTGGTTTAACATAACAAATTGGCTGTGGTATATAAAATTATTCATAATGATAGTAGGAGGCTTGGT
AGGTTTAAGAATAGTTTTTGCTGTACTTTCTATAGTGAATAGAGTTAGGCAGGGATATTCACCATTATCG
TTTCAGACCCACCTCCCAACCCCGAGGGGACCCATGCATTGCATCTCAATTAGTCAGCAACCAGGTGTGG
AAAGTCCCCAGGCTCCCCAGCAGGCAGAAGTATGCAAAGCATGCGTCTCAATTAGTCAGCAACCATAGTC
CCGCCCCTAACTCCGCCCATCCCGCCCCTAACTCCGCCCAGTTCCGCCCATTCTCCGCCCCATGGCTGAC
TAATTTTTTTTATTTATGCAGAGGCCGAGGCCGCCTCGGCCTCTGAGCTATTCCAGAAGTAGTGAGGAGG
CTTTTTTGGAGGCCTAGGCTTTTGCAAAAAGCTTTCTAGAGGTACCACCGGAGCTTACCATGACCGAGTA
CAAGCCCACGGTGCGCCTCGCCACCCGCGACGACGTCCCCAGGGCCGTACGCACCCTCGCCGCCGCGTTC
GCCGACTACCCCGCCACGCGCCACACCGTCGATCCGGACCGCCACATCGAGCGGGTCACCGAGCTGCAAG
AACTCTTCCTCACGCGCGTCGGGCTCGACATCGGCAAGGTGTGGGTCGCGGACGACGGCGCCGCCGTGGC
GGTCTGGACCACGCCGGAGAGCGTCGAAGCGGGGGCGGTGTTCGCCGAGATCGGCCCGCGCATGGCCGAG
TTGAGCGGTTCCCGGCTGGCCGCGCAGCAACAGATGGAAGGCCTCCTGGCGCCGCACCGGCCCAAGGAGC
CCGCGTGGTTCCTGGCCACCGTCGGCGTCTCGCCCGACCACCAGGGCAAGGGTCTGGGCAGCGCCGTCGT
GCTCCCCGGAGTGGAGGCGGCCGAGCGCGCCGGGGTGCCCGCCTTCCTGGAGACCTCCGCGCCCCGCAAC
CTCCCCTTCTACGAGCGGCTCGGCTTCACCGTCACCGCCGACGTCGAGGTGCCCGAAGGACCGCGCACCT
GGTGCATGACCCGCAAGCCCGGTGCCAGTTAACGAATTCTAGATCTTGAGACAAATGGCAGTATTCATCC
ACAATTTTAAAAGAAAAGGGGGGATTGGGGGGTACAGTGCAGGGGAAAGAATAGTAGACATAATAGCAAC
AGACATACAAACTAAAGAATTACAAAAACAAATTACAAAAATTCAAAATTTTCGGGTTTATTACAGGGAC
AGCAGAGATCCACTTTGGCGCCGGCTCGAGGCCTGCAGGTGCAAAGATGGATAAAGTTTTAAACAGAGAG
GAATCTTTGCAGCTAATGGACCTTCTAGGTCTTGAAAGGAGTGGGAATTGGCTCCGGTGCCCGTCAGTGG
GCAGAGCGCACATCGCCCACAGTCCCCGAGAAGTTGGGGGGAGGGGTCGGCAATTGAACCGGTGCCTAGA
GAAGGTGGCGCGGGGTAAACTGGGAAAGTGATGTCGTGTACTGGCTCCGCCTTTTTCCCGAGGGTGGGGG
AGAACCGTATATAAGTGCAGTAGTCGCCGTGAACGTTCTTTTTCGCAACGGGTTTGCCGCCAGAACACAG
GTAAGTGCCGTGTGTGGTTCCCGCGGGCCTGGCCTCTTTACGGGTTATGGCCCTTGCGTGCCTTGAATTA
CTTCCACCTGGCTGCAGTACGTGATTCTTGATCCCGAGCTTCGGGTTGGAAGTGGGTGGGAGAGTTCGAG
GCCTTGCGCTTAAGGAGCCCCTTCGCCTCGTGCTTGAGTTGAGGCCTGGCCTGGGCGCTGGGGCCGCCGC
GTGCGAATCTGGTGGCACCTTCGCGCCTGTCTCGCTGCTTTCGATAAGTCTCTAGCCATTTAAAATTTTT
GATGACCTGCTGCGACGCTTTTTTTCTGGCAAGATAGTCTTGTAAATGCGGGCCAAGATCTGCACACTGG
TATTTCGGTTTTTGGGGCCGCGGGCGGCGACGGGGCCCGTGCGTCCCAGCGCACATGTTCGGCGAGGCGG
GGCCTGCGAGCGCGGCCACCGAGAATCGGACGGGGGTAGTCTCAAGCTGGCCGGCCTGCTCTGGTGCCTG
GCCTCGCGCCGCCGTGTATCGCCCCGCCCTGGGCGGCAAGGCTGGCCCGGTCGGCACCAGTTGCGTGAGC
GGAAAGATGGCCGCTTCCCGGCCCTGCTGCAGGGAGCTCAAAATGGAGGACGCGGCGCTCGGGAGAGCGG
GCGGGTGAGTCACCCACACAAAGGAAAAGGGCCTTTCCGTCCTCAGCCGTCGCTTCATGTGACTCCACGG
AGTACCGGGCGCCGTCCAGGCACCTCGATTAGTTCTCGAGCTTTTGGAGTACGTCGTCTTTAGGTTGGGG
GGAGGGGTTTTATGCGATGGAGTTTCCCCACACTGAGTGGGTGGAGACTGAAGTTAGGCCAGCTTGGCAC
TTGATGTAATTCTCCTTGGAATTTGCCCTTTTTGAGTTTGGATCTTGGTTCATTCTCAAGCCTCAGACAG
TGGTTCAAAGTTTTTTTCTTCCATTTCAGGTGTCGTGAGGCTAGCACCGCCACCATGTCCGCGGCCGCCT
ACATGGACTTCGTGGCTGCCCAGTGTCTGGTTTCCATTTCGAACCGCGCTGCGGTGCCGGAGCATGGGGT
CGCTCCGGACGCCGAGCGGCTGCGACTACCTGAGCGCGAGGTGACCAAGGAGCACGGTGACCCGGGGGAC
ACCTGGAAGGATTACTGCACACTGGTCACCATCGCCAAGAGCTTGTTGGACCTGAACAAGTACCGACCCA
TCCAGACCCCCTCCGTGTGCAGCGACAGTCTGGAAAGTCCAGATGAGGATATGGGATCCGACAGCGACGT
GACCACCGAATCTGGGTCGAGTCCTTCCCACAGCCCGGAGGAGAGACAGGATCCTGGCAGCGCGCCCAGC
CCGCTCTCCCTCCTCCATCCTGGAGTGGCTGCGAAGGGGAAACACGCCTCCGAAAAGAGGCACAAGTGCC
CCTACAGTGGCTGTGGGAAAGTCTATGGAAAATCCTCCCATCTCAAAGCCCATTACAGAGTGCATACAGG
TGAACGGCCCTTTCCCTGCACGTGGCCAGACTGCCTTAAAAAGTTCTCCCGCTCAGACGAGCTGACCCGC
CACTACCGGACCCACACTGGGGAAAAGCAGTTCCGCTGTCCGCTGTGTGAGAAGCGCTTCATGAGGAGTG
ACCACCTCACAAAGCACGCCCGGCGGCACACCGAGTTCCACCCCAGCATGATCAAGCGATCGAAAAAGGC
GCTGGCCAACGCTTTGTAGTAATGAACTAGTCCGTAACTTGAAAGTATTTCGATTTCTTGGCTTTATATA
TCTTGTGGAAAGGACGAAAGATATAGCCAATGTACACAACAACGCGTTAAGTCGACAATCAACCTCTGGA
TTACAAAATTTGTGAAAGATTGACTGGTATTCTTAACTATGTTGCTCCTTTTACGCTATGTGGATACGCT
GCTTTAATGCCTTTGTATCATGCTATTGCTTCCCGTATGGCTTTCATTTTCTCCTCCTTGTATAAATCCT
GGTTGCTGTCTCTTTATGAGGAGTTGTGGCCCGTTGTCAGGCAACGTGGCGTGGTGTGCACTGTGTTTGC
TGACGCAACCCCCACTGGTTGGGGCATTGCCACCACCTGTCAGCTCCTTTCCGGGACTTTCGCTTTCCCC
CTCCCTATTGCCACGGCGGAACTCATCGCCGCCTGCCTTGCCCGCTGCTGGACAGGGGCTCGGCTGTTGG
GCACTGACAATTCCGTGGTGTTGTCGGGGAAATCATCGTCCTTTCCTTGGCTGCTCGCCTGTGTTGCCAC
CTGGATTCTGCGCGGGACGTCCTTCTGCTACGTCCCTTCGGCCCTCAATCCAGCGGACCTTCCTTCCCGC
GGCCTGCTGCCGGCTCTGCGGCCTCTTCCGCGTCTTCGCCTTCGCCCTCAGACGAGTCGGATCTCCCTTT
GGGCCGCCTCCCCGCGTCGACTTTAAGACCAATGACTTACAAGGCAGCTGTAGATCTTAGCCACTTTTTA
AAAGAAAAGGGGGGACTGGAAGGGCTAATTCACTCCCAACGAAGACAAGATCTGCTTTTTGCTTGTACTG
GGTCTCTCTGGTTAGACCAGATCTGAGCCTGGGAGCTCTCTGGCTAACTAGGGAACCCACTGCTTAAGCC
TCAATAAAGCTTGCCTTGAGTGCTTCAAGTAGTGTGTGCCCGTCTGTTGTGTGACTCTGGTAACTAGAGA
TCCCTCAGACCCTTTTAGTCAGTGTGGAAAATCTCTAGCAGTACGTATAGTAGTTCATGTCATCTTATTA
TTCAGTATTTATAACTTGCAAAGAAATGAATATCAGAGAGTGAGAGGAACTTGTTTATTGCAGCTTATAA
TGGTTACAAATAAAGCAATAGCATCACAAATTTCACAAATAAAGCATTTTTTTCACTGCATTCTAGTTGT
GGTTTGTCCAAACTCATCAATGTATCTTATCATGTCTGGCTCTAGCTATCCCGCCCCTAACTCCGCCCAT
CCCGCCCCTAACTCCGCCCAGTTCCGCCCATTCTCCGCCCCATGGCTGACTAATTTTTTTTATTTATGCA
GAGGCCGAGGCCGCCTCGGCCTCTGAGCTATTCCAGAAGTAGTGAGGAGGCTTTTTTGGAGGCCTAGGGA
CGTACCCAATTCGCCCTATAGTGAGTCGTATTACGCGCGCTCACTGGCCGTCGTTTTACAACGTCGTGAC
TGGGAAAACCCTGGCGTTACCCAACTTAATCGCCTTGCAGCACATCCCCCTTTCGCCAGCTGGCGTAATA
GCGAAGAGGCCCGCACCGATCGCCCTTCCCAACAGTTGCGCAGCCTGAATGGCGAATGGG
[124 nt withheld, positions 6431-6554]
C
[91 nt withheld, positions 6556-6646]
A
[49 nt withheld, positions 6648-6696]
CCTTTGACGTTGGAGTCCACGTTCTTT
[37 nt withheld, positions 6724-6760]
ACCCTATCTCGGTCTATTCTTTTGATTTATAAGGGATTTTGCCGATTTCGGCCTATTGGTTAAAAAATGA
GCTGATTTAACAAAAATTTAACGCGAATTTTAACAAAATATTAACGCTTACAATTTAGGTGGCACTTTTC
GGGGAAATGTGCGCGGAACCCCTATTTGTTTATTTTTCTAAATACATTCAAATATGTATCCGCTCATGAG
ACAATAACCCTGATAAATGCTTCAATAATATTGAAAAAGGAAGAGTATGAGTATTCAACATTTCCGTGTC
GCCCTTATTCCCTTTTTTGCGGCATTTTGCCTTCCTGTTTTTGCTCACCCAGAAACGCTGGTGAAAGTAA
AAGATGCTGAAGATCAGTTGGGTGCACGAGTGGGTTACATCGAACTGGATCTCAACAGCGGTAAGATCCT
TGAGAGTTTTCGCCCCGAAGAACGTTTTCCAATGATGAGCACTTTTAAAGTTCTGCTATGTGGCGCGGTA
TTATCCCGTATTGACGCCGGGCAAGAGCAACTCGGTCGCCGCATACACTATTCTCAGAATGACTTGGTTG
AGTACTCACCAGTCACAGAAAAGCATCTTACGGATGGCATGACAGTAAGAGAATTATGCAGTGCTGCCAT
AACCATGAGTGATAACACTGCGGCCAACTTACTTCTGACAACGATCGGAGGACCGAAGGAGCTAACCGCT
TTTTTGCACAACATGGGGGATCATGTAACTCGCCTTGATCGTTGGGAACCGGAGCTGAATGAAGCCATAC
CAAACGACGAGCGTGACACCACGATGCCTGTAGCAATGGCAACAACGTTGCGCAAACTATTAACTGGCGA
ACTACTTACTCTAGCTTCCCGGCAACAATTAATAGACTGGATGGAGGCGGATAAAGTTGCAGGACCACTT
CTGCGCTCGGCCCTTCCGGCTGGCTGGTTTATTGCTGATAAATCTGGAGCCGGTGAGCGTGGGTCTCGCG
GTATCATTGCAGCACTGGGGCCAGATGGTAAGCCCTCCCGTATCGTAGTTATCTACACGACGGGGAGTCA
GGCAACTATGGATGAACGAAATAGACAGATCGCTGAGATAGGTGCCTCACTGATTAAGCATTGGTAACTG
TCAGACCAAGTTTACTCATATATACTTTAGATTGATTTAAAACTTCATTTTTAATTTAAAAGGATCTAGG
TGAAGATCCTTTTTGATAATCTCATGACCAAAATCCCTTAACGTGAGTTTTCGTTCCACTGAGCGTCAGA
CCCCGTAGAAAAGATCAAAGGATCTTCTTGAGATCCTTTTTTTCTGCGCGTAATCTGCTGCTTGCAAACA
AAAAAACCACCGCTACCAGCGGTGGTTTGTTTGCCGGATCAAGAGCTACCAACTCTTTTTCCGAAGGTAA
CTGGCTTCAGCAGAGCGCAGATACCAAATACTGTTCTTCTAGTGTAGCCGTAGTTAGGCCACCACTTCAA
GAACTCTGTAGCACCGCCTACATACCTCGCTCTGCTAATCCTGTTACCAGTGGCTGCTGCCAGTGGCGAT
AAGTCGTGTCTTACCGGGTTGGACTCAAGACGATAGTTACCGGATAAGGCGCAGCGGTCGGGCTGAACGG
GGGGTTCGTGCACACAGCCCAGCTTGGAGCGAACGACCTACACCGAACTGAGATACCTACAGCGTGAGCT
ATGAGAAAGCGCCACGCTTCCCGAAGGGAGAAAGGCGGACAGGTATCCGGTAAGCGGCAGGGTCGGAACA
GGAGAGCGCACGAGGGAGCTTCCAGGGGGAAACGCCTGGTATCTTTATAGTCCTGTCGGGTTTCGCCACC
TCTGACTTGAGCGTCGATTTTTGTGATGCTCGTCAGGGGGGCGGAGCCTATGGAAAAACGCCAGCAACGC
GGCCTTTTTACGGTTCCTGGCCTTTTGCTGGCCTTTTGCTCACATGTTCTTTCCTGCGTTATCCCCTGAT
TCTGTGGATAACCGTATTACCGCCTTTGAGTGAGCTGATACCGCTCGCCGCAGCCGAACGACCGAGCGCA
GCGAGTCAGTGAGCGAGGAAGCGGAAGAGCGCCCAATACGCAAACCGCCTCTCCCCGCGCGTTGGCCGAT
TCATTAATGCAGCTGGCACGACAGGTTTCCCGACTGGAAAGCGGGCAGTGAGCGCAACGCAATTAATGTG
AGTTAGCTCACTCATTAGGCACCCCAGGCTTTACACTTTATGCTTCCGGCTCGTATGTTGTGTGGAATTG
TGAGCGGATAACAATTTCACACAGGAAACAGCTATGACCATGATTACGCCAAGCGCGCAATTAACCCTCA
CTAAAGGGAACAAAAGCTGGAGCTGCAAGC
