>Addgene plasmid #141780 | TFORF0989 | depositor partial sequence | sequence record 277477 | Insert
ACCGCCACCATGTCCGCGGCCGCCTACATGGACTTCGTGGCTGCCCAGTGTCTGGTTTCCATTTCGAACC
GCGCTGCGGTGCCGGAGCATGGGGTCGCTCCGGACGCCGAGCGGCTGCGACTACCTGAGCGCGAGGTGAC
CAAGGAGCACGGTGACCCGGGGGACACCTGGAAGGATTACTGCACACTGGTCACCATCGCCAAGAGCTTG
TTGGACCTGAACAAGTACCGACCCATCCAGACCCCCTCCGTGTGCAGCGACAGTCTGGAAAGTCCAGATG
AGGATATGGGATCCGACAGCGACGTGACCACCGAATCTGGGTCGAGTCCTTCCCACAGCCCGGAGGAGAG
ACAGGATCCTGGCAGCGCGCCCAGCCCGCTCTCCCTCCTCCATCCTGGAGTGGCTGCGAAGGGGAAACAC
GCCTCCGAAAAGAGGCACAAGTGCCCCTACAGTGGCTGTGGGAAAGTCTATGGAAAATCCTCCCATCTCA
AAGCCCATTACAGAGTGCATACAGGTGAACGGCCCTTTCCCTGCACGTGGCCAGACTGCCTTAAAAAGTT
CTCCCGCTCAGACGAGCTGACCCGCCACTACCGGACCCACACTGGGGAAAAGCAGTTCCGCTGTCCGCTG
TGTGAGAAGCGCTTCATGAGGAGTGACCACCTCACAAAGCACGCCCGGCGGCACACCGAGTTCCACCCCA
GCATGATCAAGCGATCGAAAAAGGCGCTGGCCAACGCTTTGTAGTAATGAACTAGTCCGTAACTTGAAAG
TATTTCGATTTCTTGGCTTTATATATCTTGTGGAAAGGACGAAAGATATAGCCAATGTACACAACA
