>Addgene plasmid #141780 | TFORF0989 | depositor partial sequence | sequence record 277478 | Barcode
AAGATATAGCCAATGTACACAACA
